Addgene plasmid #15206: Flag-mPIAS1
Depositing lab: Ke Shuai. Depositing organization: University of California, Los Angeles (UCLA). Publication: Inhibition of Stat1-mediated gene activation by PIAS1. Liu B, Liao J, Rao X, Kushner SA, Chung CD, Chang DD, Shuai K. Proc Natl Acad Sci U S A. 1998 Sep 1. 95(18):10626-31. 10.1073/pnas.95.18.10626 PubMed 9724754.
Backbone
  Vector backbone: pCMV-Flag
  Backbone size w/o insert (bp): 3800
  Vector type: Mammalian Expression
Growth in bacteria
  Bacterial resistance: Ampicillin, 100 μg/mL
  Growth temperature: 37°C
  Growth strain: DH5alpha
  Copy number: High Copy
Gene/Insert
  Gene/Insert name: PIAS1
  Species: M. musculus (mouse)
  Entrez Gene: Pias1 (a.k.a. 2900068C24Rik, Ddxbp1, GBP)
  Tag / fusion protein: Flag (N terminal on backbone)
  Cloning method: Restriction Enzyme; 5′ cloning site BglII (not destroyed); 3′ cloning site SalI (destroyed during cloning)
  Sequencing primers: 5′ CMV-F; 3′ hGHpA-R
Terms and licenses: Academic/Nonprofit Terms; Industry Terms: Not Available to Industry
Depositor comments: BglII/XhoI insert cloned into BglII/SalI sites of vector.
How to cite: Flag-mPIAS1 was a gift from Ke Shuai (Addgene plasmid # 15206 ; http://n2t.net/addgene:15206 ; RRID:Addgene_15206)
