[The description below was written by a language model from this plasmid's Addgene catalogue record and pLannotate feature annotations shown in this document.]
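Description:
Flag-mPIAS1 is a mammalian expression plasmid built on the pCMV-Flag backbone that drives production of mouse PIAS1 (Pias1, also known as Ddxbp1 or GBP) carrying an N-terminal FLAG epitope supplied by the vector. In the sequenced record of about 6.8 kb, the expression cassette lies on the reverse strand and reads as a single unit: the human cytomegalovirus immediate-early enhancer and promoter, a FLAG tag segment, the full Pias1 coding sequence, and the human growth hormone polyadenylation signal that terminates and stabilises the transcript. The insert was prepared as a BglII/XhoI fragment and ligated into the BglII and SalI sites of the vector, which retains the 5′ BglII site but destroys the 3′ junction. An SV40 enhancer/early promoter element sits next to the poly(A) region; the feature table shows no mammalian selection marker associated with it, so the plasmid appears suited to transient transfection rather than drug selection in cells.

Propagation in E. coli relies on a high-copy ColE1/pUC-type origin and the β-lactamase gene for ampicillin selection. An f1 origin is present and would permit single-stranded DNA production. The remaining annotations (lacI and lacZα fragments, lac promoter and operator, CAP site, T7 promoter, and a very short TEF1 promoter match) are cloning-vector remnants or incidental hits with no evident role in expression.

PIAS1 is an E3-type SUMO ligase and transcriptional coregulator acting in the STAT, p53 and steroid hormone pathways. The associated publication concerns PIAS1 inhibition of Stat1-mediated gene activation, so the construct is suited to overexpressing tagged PIAS1 in mammalian cells and detecting or immunoprecipitating it through the FLAG epitope.
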