Features (pLannotate 1.2.2; 17 found; start..end, strand, type, name):
      2..94      +  CDS            lacI (fragment): lac repressor; lacI; The lac repressor binds to the lac operator to inhibit transcription in E. coli. This inhibition can be relieved by adding lactose or isopropyl-β-D-thiogalactopyranoside (IPTG).
    107..128     +  protein_bind   CAP binding site: CAP binding activates transcription in the presence of cAMP. E. coli catabolite activator protein
    143..173     +  promoter       lac promoter: promoter for the E. coli lac operon
    181..197     +  protein_bind   lac operator: The lac repressor binds to the lac operator to inhibit transcription in E. coli. This inhibition can be relieved by adding lactose or isopropyl-β-D-thiogalactopyranoside (IPTG). lac repressor encoded by lacI
    235..253     +  promoter       T7 promoter: promoter for bacteriophage T7 RNA polymerase
    292..621     -  promoter       SV40 promoter: SV40 enhancer and early promoter
    650..1272    -  polyA_signal   hGH poly(A) signal: human growth hormone polyadenylation signal
   1301..1324    +  promoter       TEF1 promoter (fragment): S. cerevisiae TEF1; promoter for EF-1α
   1483..3435    -  CDS            Pias1: PIAS1_MOUSE - Also known as Ddxbp1. Experimental evidence at protein level: Swiss-Prot protein existence level 1. Functions as an E3-type small ubiquitin-like modifier (SUMO) ligase, stabilizing the interaction between UBE2I and the substrate, and as a SUMO-tethering factor. Plays a crucial role as a transcriptional coregulation in various cellular pathways, including the STAT pathway, the p53 pathway and the steroid hormone signaling pathway. In vitro, binds A/T-rich DNA (By similarity). The effects of this transcriptional coregulation, transactivation or silencing, may vary depending upon th
   3484..3504    -  CDS            FLAG (fragment): FLAG® epitope tag, followed by an enterokinase cleavage site
   3542..3741    -  promoter       CMV promoter: human cytomegalovirus (CMV) immediate early promoter
   3743..4122    -  enhancer       CMV enhancer: human cytomegalovirus immediate early enhancer
   4282..4436    +  CDS            lacZα (fragment): LacZα fragment of β-galactosidase; lacZ fragment
   4467..4895    -  rep_origin     f1 ori (sequence partly withheld): f1 bacteriophage origin of replication; arrow indicates direction of (+) strand synthesis
   4922..5026    +  promoter       AmpR promoter: bla
   5027..5887    +  CDS            AmpR: β-lactamase; bla; confers resistance to ampicillin, carbenicillin, and related antibiotics
   6058..6645    +  rep_origin     ori: high-copy-number ColE1/pMB1/pBR322/pUC origin of replication
>Addgene plasmid #15206 | Flag-mPIAS1 | addgene full sequence | sequence record 155909 | Addgene NGS Result
AGCGCCCAATACGCAAACCGCCTCTCCCCGCGCGTTGGCCGATTCATTAATGCAGCTGGCACGACAGGTT
TCCCGACTGGAAAGCGGGCAGTGAGCGCAACGCAATTAATGTGAGTTAGCTCACTCATTAGGCACCCCAG
GCTTTACACTTTATGCTTCCGGCTCGTATGTTGTGTGGAATTGTGAGCGGATAACAATTTCACACAGGAA
ACAGCTATGACATGATTACGAATTTAATACGACTCACTATAGGGAATTAACTTTCTGGTTTTTCAGTTCC
TCGAGGAGCTTTTTGCAAAAGCCTAGGCCTCCAAAAAAGCCTCCTCACTACTTCTGGAATAGCTCAGAGG
CCGAGGCGGCCTCGGCCTCTGCATAAATAAAAAAAATTAGTCAGCCATGGGGCGGAGAATGGGCGGAACT
GGGCGGAGTTAGGGGCGGGATGGGCGGAGTTAGGGGCGGGACTATGGTTGCTGACTAATTGAGATGCATG
CTTTGCATACTTCTGCCTGCTGGGGAGCCTGGGGACTTTCCACACCTGGTTGCTGACTAATTGAGATGCA
TGCTTTGCATACTTCTGCCTGCTGGGGAGCCTGGGGACTTTCCACACCCTAACTGACACACATTCCACAG
CCAAGCTGGCCGCGTACCCAATTCAACAGGCATCTACTGAGTGGACCCAACGCATGAGAGGACAGTGCCA
AGCAAGCAACTCAAATGTCCCACCGGTTGGGCATGGCCAGGTAGCCTATGCTGTGTCTGGACGTCCTCCT
GCTGGTATAGTTATTTTAAAATCAGAAGGACAGGGAAGGGAGCAGTGGTTCACGCCTGTAATCCCAGCAA
TTTGGGAGGCCAAGGTGGGTAGATCACCTGAGATTAGGAGTTGGAGACCAGCCTGGCCAATATGGTGAAA
CCCCGTCTCTACCAAAAAAACAAAAATTAGCTGAGCCTGGTCATGCATGCCTGGAATCCCAACAACTCGG
GAGGCTGAGGCAGGAGAATCGCTTGAACCCAGGAGGCGGAGATTGCAGTGAGCCAAGATTGTGCCACTGC
ACTCCAGCTTGGTTCCCAATAGACCCCGCAGGCCCTACAGGTTGTCTTCCCAACTTGCCCCTTGCTCCAT
ACCACCCCCCTCCACCCCATAATATTATAGAAGGACACCTAGTCAGACAAAATGATGCAACTTAATTTTA
TTAGGACAAGGCTGGTGGGCACTGGAGTGGCAACTTCCAGGGCCAGGAGAGGCACTGGGGAGGGGTCACA
GGGATGCCACCCAAGCTTTAATCGATGTCGAGTTTTTTTTTTTTTTTTTTTAGTTTTGTTCTCTGTACAT
TTCTTTTAATTTTTTTTTCCCTAAAAAAAAGGAAAAAAAAAACCACGCTTGTATACTTTTCTAAACAGGA
TAAGGTAAAACAGAGCATAGAGTTCTCTTCTGCCAAGTCATTTAATCTGGGATGGGGTGGGAGCAGCAGG
GTGAGAGCGTCAGTCCAATGAGATAATGTCTGGTATGATGCCAAAGATGGACGCTGTGTCTGCGCTGCTC
CTGCTGGCCACACCATGGCCATGGCTCTCTCTCAGACTGTTGGAAGACACAAGGCTGCTGTTGCTGCCGC
TACTGCTTCCGTTGGTGGCTGGCAGAGATGTGCTCCCTCCTGCACTTAGCTGGTCGAGAAACATCTGCGA
GGAGGTATACGGGAAAAACCGGGAGGAGTGCAGGAGGTCCTGGTCATCTGAGACCGCCGCTGCAGCTGCG
GCTAGCAGGGAGGTGTTGTAATGCTGATTGTCTCCTGATAAGAAAGGAAAGAAATCTAATCCTTGTAAGT
CATAAGGCATAGGCGTCATGTGGAAGGGGTGCCTGTAGTCCTGGATGAGGGAGGTGTTGATGTAGCTTGT
ATCTACAGCAGGAAGGCTTGGGGTGCGGGACACAGGCGAGGCTTGATGAGGAAGACTTAAAATGCCTTTA
TTACTTAGTGGTGACGTAGGAGACAGGGAAGGACAGGTCCTCTTGGCAGGGGGTTCTTCCTCCTCTTCAT
CTGACGAGCTGTCAATGGTTAGGTCAATGACCTCGACTTTCTTGTTTTTATTTGAGGACTGGTTGTGGGA
CGCTACCTGATGCTCCAATGTGGAGCTCAAGCAACCATCAACTCCATTGTAGGAGGCAGTGACTTCTTGA
ACCTCCTTCTTTGACCTCATTGGAGCCCACGAGCCATCCTCCTTAAACTGTATCTCGTCACAGTCTGTGC
AGTACTTTAGAATTTCCATAAACAACCCGTCAATAATAAGGTGTTCATATGGGGCCTTCTTATCACAGAC
AGGACAAACCCATGTTGGTTTTTTCTCATTCATTTGAATGTAAAGAGTTGCATCAAAACACTGAAGGTGG
GAGCAGGTAAGTGCCCGACAGGGGATTGTCAGTCGCATTTTCCCAAGTGGACACAGCAGCGAAACCCGTA
GGCTGGTAGTAGCTATCTCACTATCTGGATCTGCAGTTAACTTCTCTTTAATTAAAGCTCTAGAATGATC
CGGATTCCTTATTCCCTTTGCTCGTAACCTCTGAAGAAGAACTGTTGAGGACAACTGTTTTACAAGATAT
ACTGCCATGGAATAGGTTCTTCCAATTTCTGCAGTCCAAGAAACAACAATGGTATTTGGTACTGTCGTGG
ACAATCGGACAAGTGAGGTGATATTAATTGGTCGGCTAGGTCGCTTTGGTTCCACACCGTTTTTAGTAGG
TGGAAGGTAACCTGGAAGGCTGCAAGGTTTTGTATTCACTTTTACACAAAGGTTGGGTGGGAAGTGATCT
TCTTGTGGACAACTGGTTTCTGATAAACAAAACCTTAATTGGACCTGCACTGTGAAGTCACATTTGGTCC
CAGAAATATCCATGGAGCTGCTGATCTGCTGCACCTGTTGTGGTGTCAAGGCAAATGCAAAACAGGTTTC
CCGAAAGCGCTGGCTGTTGTCTGAAGCTAGACTGGTGGGCTTGATCAGTTCATCCAACAGGTCATAGAAT
GGTAGCTTCTGCAGCTTTATGTCCGGGTGGACTGGGTGCAGCGCTGACGTGAGATGTGGGAGTTCCAGTT
CATGTTTGGGTCCCAGAAGAGAAACAGGGAGTAGTGGGGATGATGCAGGGTGGCCATCATAAGTGAGCTG
TGGAATGGTGGATGGAGAAAGAGTCGGAGGCATAGGACTTGAATGTACGTTGGGGATAGACAAGTCCGCA
GGCGTCATAATTTTCTGAGGGAACCGCCTCCTGTAGAGTTCTTTAATTTTCATTTGTACAGCAGGACTAC
AGCCAGCCTTTAACAAATGCAGGGCTTTTGTAAGAAGTTCGTGTTTGCGTCCGTGCTTGTTCCTCCCAGC
GTAGCCCAACAGTACTTGGAGTTCAGAAACTCTAAGGCTCATAACCATTTGCTTTAGTTCCGCACTGTCC
GCCATCTCCCGGGAATTCCAGATCTCTAGAGGTACCCGGGATCCTGCAGAATTCTTGTCATCGTCGTCCT
TGTAGTCCATGGTGGCAATTCTGACGGTTCACTAAACGAGCTCTGCTTATATAGACCTCCCACCGTACAC
GCCTACCGCCCATTTGCGTCAACGGGGCGGGGTTATTACGACATTTTGGAAAGTCCCGTTGATTTTGGTG
CCAAAACAAACTCCCATTGACGTCAATGGGGTGGAGACTTGGAAATCCCCGTGAGTCAAACCGCTATCCA
CGCCCATTGGTGTACTGCCAAAACCGCATCACCATGGTAATAGCGATGACTAATACGTAGATGTACTGCC
AAGTAGGAAAGTCCCGTAAGGTCATGTACTGGGCATAATGCCAGGCGGGCCATTTACCGTCATTGACGTC
AATAGGGGGCGGACTTGGCATATGATACACTTGATGTACTGCCAAGTGGGCAGTTTACCGTAAATACTCC
ACCCATTGACGTCAATGGAAAGTCCCTATTGGCGTTACTATGGGAACATACGTCATTATTGACGTCAATG
GGCGGGGGTCGTTGGGCGGTCAGCCAGGCGGGCCATTTACCGTAAGTTATGTAACGCGGAACTCCATATA
TGGGCTATGAACTAATGACCCCGTAATTGATTACTATTAATAACTAGTCAATAATCAATGTCAACATGGC
GGTCATATTGGACATGAGCCAATATAAATGTACATATTATGATATAGATACAACGTATGCAATGGCCAAT
AGCCAATATTGATTTATGCTATATAACCAATGACTAATATGGCTAATTGCCAATATTGATTCAATGTATA
GATCAGCTTGGCACTGGCCGTCGTTTTACAACGTCGTGACTGGGAAAACCCTGGCGTTACCCAACTTAAT
CGCCTTGCAGCACATCCCCCTTTCGCCAGCTGGCGTAATAGCGAAGAGGCCCGCACCGATCGCCCTTCCC
AACAGTTGCGCAGCCTGAATGGCGAATGGAAATTGTAAGCGTTAATATTTTGTTAAAATTCGCGTTAAAT
TTTTGTTAAATCAGCTCATTTTTTAACCAATAGGCCGAAATCGGCAAAATCCCTTATAAATCAAAAGAAT
AGACCGAGATAGGGT
[37 nt withheld, positions 4566-4602]
AAAGAACGTGGACTCCAACGTCAAAGG
[49 nt withheld, positions 4630-4678]
T
[91 nt withheld, positions 4680-4770]
G
[124 nt withheld, positions 4772-4895]
CAGGTGGCACTTTTCGGGGAAATGTGCGCGGAACCCCTATTTGTTTATTTTTCTAAATACATTCAAATAT
GTATCCGCTCATGAGACAATAACCCTGATAAATGCTTCAATAATATTGAAAAAGGAAGAGTATGAGTATT
CAACATTTCCGTGTCGCCCTTATTCCCTTTTTTGCGGCATTTTGCCTTCCTGTTTTTGCTCACCCAGAAA
CGCTGGTGAAAGTAAAAGATGCTGAAGATCAGTTGGGTGCACGAGTGGGTTACATCGAACTGGATCTCAA
CAGCGGTAAGATCCTTGAGAGTTTTCGCCCCGAAGAACGTTTTCCAATGATGAGCACTTTTAAAGTTCTG
CTATGTGGCGCGGTATTATCCCGTATTGACGCCGGGCAAGAGCAACTCGGTCGCCGCATACACTATTCTC
AGAATGACTTGGTTGAGTACTCACCAGTCACAGAAAAGCATCTTACGGATGGCATGACAGTAAGAGAATT
ATGCAGTGCTGCCATAACCATGAGTGATAACACTGCGGCCAACTTACTTCTGACAACGATCGGAGGACCG
AAGGAGCTAACCGCTTTTTTGCACAACATGGGGGATCATGTAACTCGCCTTGATCGTTGGGAACCGGAGC
TGAATGAAGCCATACCAAACGACGAGCGTGACACCACGATGCCTGTAGCAATGGCAACAACGTTGCGCAA
ACTATTAACTGGCGAACTACTTACTCTAGCTTCCCGGCAACAATTAATAGACTGGATGGAGGCGGATAAA
GTTGCAGGACCACTTCTGCGCTCGGCCCTTCCGGCTGGCTGGTTTATTGCTGATAAATCTGGAGCCGGTG
AGCGTGGGTCTCGCGGTATCATTGCAGCACTGGGGCCAGATGGTAAGCCCTCCCGTATCGTAGTTATCTA
CACGACGGGGAGTCAGGCAACTATGGATGAACGAAATAGACAGATCGCTGAGATAGGTGCCTCACTGATT
AAGCATTGGTAACTGTCAGACCAAGTTTACTCATATATACTTTAGATTGATTTAAAACTTCATTTTTAAT
TTAAAAGGATCTAGGTGAAGATCCTTTTTGATAATCTCATGACCAAAATCCCTTAACGTGAGTTTTCGTT
CCACTGAGCGTCAGACCCCGTAGAAAAGATCAAAGGATCTTCTTGAGATCCTTTTTTTCTGCGCGTAATC
TGCTGCTTGCAAACAAAAAAACCACCGCTACCAGCGGTGGTTTGTTTGCCGGATCAAGAGCTACCAACTC
TTTTTCCGAAGGTAACTGGCTTCAGCAGAGCGCAGATACCAAATACTGTTCTTCTAGTGTAGCCGTAGTT
AGGCCACACTTCAAGAACTCTGTAGCACCGCCTACATACCTCGCTCTGCTAATCCTGTTACCAGTGGCTG
CTGCCAGTGGCGATAAGTCGTGTCTTACCGGGTTGGACTCAAGACGATAGTTACCGGATAAGGCGCAGCG
GTCGGGCTGAACGGGGGGTTCGTGCACACAGCCCAGCTTGGAGCGAACGACCTACACCGAACTGAGATAC
CTACAGCGTGAGCTATGAGAAAGCGCCACGCTTCCCGAAGGGAGAAAGGCGGACAGGTATCCGGTAAGCG
GCAGGGTCGGAACAGGAGAGCGCACGAGGGAGCTTCCAGGGGGAAACGCCTGGTATCTTTATAGTCCTGT
CGGGTTTCGCCACCTCTGACTTGAGCGTCGATTTTTGTGATGCTCGTCAGGGGGGCGGAGCCTATGGAAA
AACGCCAGCAACGCGGCCTTTTTACGGTTCCTGGCCTTTTGCTGGCCTTTTGCTCACATGTTCTTTCCTG
CGTTATCCCCTGATTCTGTGGATAACCGTATTACCGCCTTTGAGTGAGCTGATACCGCTCGCCGCAGCCG
AACGACCGAGCGCAGCGAGTCAGTGAGCGAGGAAGCGGAAG
