>Addgene plasmid #15206 | Flag-mPIAS1 | addgene partial sequence | sequence record 51248 | hGHpA-R
TTGTCTTCCACTTGCCCCTTGCTCCATACCACCCCCCTCCACCCCATAATATTATAGAAGGACACCTAGT
CAGACAAAATGATGCAACTTAATTTTATTAGGACAAGGCTGGTGGGCACTGGAGTGGCAACTTCCAGGGC
CAGGAGAGGCACTGGGGAGGGGTCACAGGGATGCCACCCAAGCTTTAATCGATGTCGAGTTTTTTTTTTT
TTTTTTTTAGTTTTGTTCTCTGTACATTTCTTTTAATTTTTTTTTCCCTAAAAAAAAGGAAAAAAAAAAC
CACGCTTGTATACTTTTCTAAACAGGATAAGGTAAAACAGAGCATAGAGTTCTCTTCTGCCAAGTCATTT
AATCTGGGATGGGGTGGGAGCAGCAGGGTGAGAGCGTCAGTCCAATGAGATAATGTCTGGTATGATGCCA
AAGATGGACGCTGTGTCTGCGCTGCTCCTGCTGGCCACACCATGGCCATGGCTCTCTCTCAGACTGTTGG
AAGACACAAGGCTGCTGTTGCTGCCGCTACTGCTTCCGTTGGTGGCTGGCAGAGATGTGCTCCCTCCTGC
ACTTAGCTGGTCGAGAAACATCTGCGAGGAGGTATACGGGAAAAACCGGGAGGAGTGCAGGAGGTCCTGG
TCATCTGAGACCGCCGCTGCAGCTGCGGCTAGCAGGGAGGTGTTGTAATGCTGATTGTCTCCTGATAAGA
AAGGAAAGAAATCTAATCCTTGTAAGTCATAAGGCATAGG
