>Addgene plasmid #15206 | Flag-mPIAS1 | addgene partial sequence | sequence record 149988 | CMV-F 5'-CGCAAATGGGCGGTAGGCGTG-3'
TTAGTGAACCGTCAGAATTGCCACCATGGACTACAAGGACGACGATGACAAGAATTCTGCAGGATCCCGG
GTACCTCTAGAGATCTGGAATTCCCGGGAGATGGCGGACAGTGCGGAACTAAAGCAAATGGTTATGAGCC
TTAGAGTTTCTGAACTCCAAGTACTGTTGGGCTACGCTGGGAGGAACAAGCACGGACGCAAACACGAACT
TCTTACAAAAGCCCTGCATTTGTTAAAGGCTGGCTGTAGTCCTGCTGTACAAATGAAAATTAAAGAACTC
TACAGGAGGCGGTTCCCTCAGAAAATTATGACGCCTGCGGACTTGTCTATCCCCAACGTACATTCAAGTC
CTATGCCTCCGACTCTTTCTCCATCCACCATTCCACAGCTCACTTATGATGGCCACCCTGCATCATCCCC
ACTACTCCCTGTTTCTCTTCTGGGACCCAAACATGAACTGGAACTCCCACATCTCACGTCAGCGCTGCAC
CCAGTCCACCCGGACATAAAGCTGCAGAAGCTACCATTCTATGACCTGTTGGATGAACTGATCAAGCCCA
CCAGTCTAGCTTCAGACAACAGCCAGCGCTTTCGGGAAACCTGTTTTGCATTTGCCTTGACACCACAACA
GGTGCAGCAGATCAGCAGCTCCATGGATATTTCTGGGACCAAATGTGACTTCACAGTGCAGGTCCAATTA
AGGTTTTGTTTATCAGAAACCAGTTGTCCACAAGAAGATCACTTCCCACCCAACCTTTGTGTAAAAGTGA
ATACAAAACCTTGCAGCCTTCCAGGTTACCTTCCACCTACTAAAAACGGTGTGGAACCAAAGCGACCTAG
CCGACCAATTAATATCACCTCACTTGTCCGATTGTCCACGACAGTACCAAATACC
